>Addgene plasmid #20868 | pIOM14 | addgene partial sequence | sequence record 25992 | 20868 with Km-aphA-F 5'-ATGAGCCATATTCAACGG
GTTCCATACAGAAGCTGGGCGAACAAACGATGCTCGCCTTCCAGAAAACCGAGGATGCGAACCACTTCAT
CCGGGGTCAGCACCACCGGCAAGCGCCGCGACGGCCGAGGTCTTCCGATCTCCTGAAGCCAGGGCAGATC
CGTGCACAGCACCTTGCCGTAGAAGAACAGCAAGGCCGCCAATGCCTGACGATGCGTGGAGACCGAAACC
TTGCGCTCGTTCGCCAGCCAGGACAGAAATGCCTCGACTTCGCTGCTGCCCAAGGTTGCCGGGTGACGCA
CACCGTGGAAACGGATGAAGGCACGAACCCAGTTGACATAAGCCTGTTCGGTTCGTAAACTGTAATGCAA
GTAGCGTATGCGCTCACGCAACTGGTCCAGAACCTTGACCGAACGCAGCGGTGGTAACGGCGCAGTGGCG
GTTTTCATGGCTTGTTATGACTGTTTTTTTGTACAGTCTATGCCTCGGGCATCCAAGCAGCAAGCGCGTT
ACGCCGTGGGTCGATGTTTGATGTTATGGAGCAGCAACGATGTTACGCAGCAGCAACGATGTTACGCAGC
AGGGCAGTCGCCCTAAAACAAAGTTAGGTGGCTCAAGTATGGGCATCATTCGCACATGTAGGCTCGGCCC
TGACCAAGTCAAATCCATGCGGGCTGCTCTTGATCTTTTCGGTCGTGAGTTCGGAGACGTAGCCACCTAC
TCCCAACATCAGCCGGACTCCGATTACCTCGGGAACTTGCTCCGTAGTAAGACATTCATCGCGCTTGCTG
