>Addgene plasmid #20868 | pIOM14 | addgene partial sequence | sequence record 25993 | 20868 with Amp-R
ATATTGGGAAACGTTCTTCGGGGCGAAAACTCTCAAGGATCTTACCGCTGTTGAGATCCAGTTCGATGTT
AACCCACTCGATGCACCCAACTGATCTTCAGCATCGTTTTACTTTCACCAGCGTTTCTGGGTGAGCAAAA
ACAGGAAGGCAAAATGCCGCAAAAAAGGGAATAAGGGCGACACGGAAATGTTGAATACTCATACTCTTCC
TTTTTCAATATTATTGAAGCATTTATCAGGGTTATTGTCTCATGAGCGGATACATATTTGAATGTATTTA
GAAAAATAAACAAATAGGGGTTCCGCGCACATTTCCCCGAAAAGTGCCACCTGCAGATCCATGGGACGTC
GACGTTTGGCCTTACTTAACGGAGAACCATTAAGCCTTAGGACGCTTCACGCCATACTTGGAACGAGCCT
GCTTACGGTCTTTAACGCCGGAGCAGTCAAGCGCACCACGTACGGTGTGGTAACGAACACCCGGGAGGTC
TTTAACACGACCGCCACGGATCAGGATCACGGAGTGCTCCTGCAGGTTGTGACCTTCACCACCGATGTAG
GAAGTCACTTCGAAACCGTTAGTCAGACGAACACGGCATACTTTACGCAGCGCGGAGTTCGGTTTTTTAG
GAGTGGTAGTATATACACGAGTACATACGCCACGTTTTTGCGGGCATNCTTCCAGCGCAGGCACGTTGCT
TTTCGCANCTTTGCGAGCACGTGGTTTGCGTACCANCTGGTTAACTGTTGCCATTAAATAGCTCCTGGTT
TTAGCTTTGCTTCGTACNCCNGTATAAAACGTCCNNCACATATGAGGANGCCGAATTTNAG
