[The description below was written by a language model from this plasmid's Addgene catalogue record.]
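Description:
pIOM14 is a suicide vector for allelic exchange in Gram-negative bacteria, built on the pKAS32 backbone (about 4.4 kb without insert). The record specifies that it must be grown in strains supplying the π protein, such as λpir lysogens. This indicates a π-dependent, conditional origin of replication of the R6K type, although no feature table is provided and the origin is not named explicitly. In such permissive hosts the plasmid is kept at low copy number under ampicillin selection. In recipients lacking π it cannot replicate, so its markers persist only if the plasmid recombines into the genome. Although catalogued as a bacterial expression vector, its described role is that of a gene-replacement delivery tool.

The payload is an approximately 3.7 kb fragment cloned between two intact NotI sites, so it can be excised again with that enzyme. It consists of the kanamycin resistance gene aphA interrupted by aacC1, which confers gentamicin resistance. The flanking aphA segments can act as homology arms. In a strain that already carries a kanamycin-marked mutation, recombination on both sides would replace the functional aphA with the disrupted copy, switching the marker from kanamycin to gentamicin resistance. This fits the associated publication's stated aims of antibiotic marker exchange and rapid construction of multiple knockout mutants, since freeing up the kanamycin marker allows it to be reused for a further knockout in the same strain. The record does not state the promoters driving the resistance genes, any counterselection marker or transfer functions on the backbone, or the target species beyond Gram-negative bacteria.
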