Addgene plasmid #20868: pIOM14
Depositing lab: Carmen Beuzón. Depositing organization: Universidad de Malaga. Publication: Suicide vectors for antibiotic marker exchange and rapid generation of multiple knockout mutants by allelic exchange in Gram-negative bacteria. Ortiz-Martin I, Macho AP, Lambersten L, Ramos C, Beuzon CR. J Microbiol Methods. 2006 Dec . 67(3):395-407. 10.1016/j.mimet.2006.04.011 PubMed 16750581.
Backbone
  Vector backbone: pKAS32
  Backbone manufacturer: Karen Skorupski and Ronald K. Taylor
  Backbone size w/o insert (bp): 4400
  Vector type: Bacterial Expression
  Selectable markers: Gentamicin
Growth in bacteria
  Bacterial resistance: Ampicillin, 100 μg/mL
  Growth temperature: 37°C
  Growth strain: Strains producing the π protein from λ phage. Ej S17λpir, CC118λpir.
  Copy number: Low Copy
Gene/Insert
  Gene/Insert name: aphA::aacC1 (alt name: kanamycin resistance gene interrupted by gentamycin resistance gene)
  Species: bacteria
  Insert size (bp): 3700
  Cloning method: Restriction Enzyme; 5′ cloning site NotI (not destroyed); 3′ cloning site NotI (not destroyed)
  Sequencing primers: 5′ n/a; 3′ n/a
Terms and licenses: Academic/Nonprofit Terms; Industry Terms: Not Available to Industry
Depositor comments: Contains aacC1 which confers resistance to gentamycin.
How to cite: pIOM14 was a gift from Carmen Beuzón (Addgene plasmid # 20868 ; http://n2t.net/addgene:20868 ; RRID:Addgene_20868)
